>Addgene plasmid #221500 | pLX-SFFV_NKX2-1_Short_V5-GFP | addgene full sequence | sequence record 437842 | Addgene NGS Result
TGTAGTCTTATGCAATACTCTTGTAGTCTTGCAACATGGTAACGATGAGTTAGCAACATGCCTTACAAGG
AGAGAAAAAGCACCGTGCATGCCGATTGGTGGAAGTAAGGTGGTACGATCGTGCCTTATTAGGAAGGCAA
CAGACGGGTCTGACATGGATTGGACGAACCACTGAATTGCCGCATTGCAGAGATATTGTATTTAAGTGCC
TAGCTCGATACATAAACGGGTCTCTCTGGTTAGACCAGATCTGAGCCTGGGAGCTCTCTGGCTAACTAGG
GAACCCACTGCTTAAGCCTCAATAAAGCTTGCCTTGAGTGCTTCAAGTAGTGTGTGCCCGTCTGTTGTGT
GACTCTGGTAACTAGAGATCCCTCAGACCCTTTTAGTCAGTGTGGAAAATCTCTAGCAGTGGCGCCCGAA
CAGGGACTTGAAAGCGAAAGGGAAACCAGAGGAGCTCTCTCGACGCAGGACTCGGCTTGCTGAAGCGCGC
ACGGCAAGAGGCGAGGGGCGGCGACTGGTGAGTACGCCAAAAATTTTGACTAGCGGAGGCTAGAAGGAGA
GAGATGGGTGCGAGAGCGTCAGTATTAAGCGGGGGAGAATTAGATCGCGATGGGAAAAAATTCGGTTAAG
GCCAGGGGGAAAGAAAAAATATAAATTAAAACATATAGTATGGGCAAGCAGGGAGCTAGAACGATTCGCA
GTTAATCCTGGCCTGTTAGAAACATCAGAAGGCTGTAGACAAATACTGGGACAGCTACAACCATCCCTTC
AGACAGGATCAGAAGAACTTAGATCATTATATAATACAGTAGCAACCCTCTATTGTGTGCATCAAAGGAT
AGAGATAAAAGACACCAAGGAAGCTTTAGACAAGATAGAGGAAGAGCAAAACAAAAGTAAGACCACCGCA
CAGCAAGCGGCCGCTGATCTTCAGACCTGGAGGAGGAGATATGAGGGACAATTGGAGAAGTGAATTATAT
AAATATAAAGTAGTAAAAATTGAACCATTAGGAGTAGCACCCACCAAGGCAAAGAGAAGAGTGGTGCAGA
GAGAAAAAAGAGCAGTGGGAATAGGAGCTTTGTTCCTTGGGTTCTTGGGAGCAGCAGGAAGCACTATGGG
CGCAGCGTCAATGACGCTGACGGTACAGGCCAGACAATTATTGTCTGGTATAGTGCAGCAGCAGAACAAT
TTGCTGAGGGCTATTGAGGCGCAACAGCATCTGTTGCAACTCACAGTCTGGGGCATCAAGCAGCTCCAGG
CAAGAATCCTGGCTGTGGAAAGATACCTAAAGGATCAACAGCTCCTGGGGATTTGGGGTTGCTCTGGAAA
ACTCATTTGCACCACTGCTGTGCCTTGGAATGCTAGTTGGAGTAATAAATCTCTGGAACAGATTTGGAAT
CACACGACCTGGATGGAGTGGGACAGAGAAATTAACAATTACACAAGCTTAATACACTCCTTAATTGAAG
AATCGCAAAACCAGCAAGAAAAGAATGAACAAGAATTATTGGAATTAGATAAATGGGCAAGTTTGTGGAA
TTGGTTTAACATAACAAATTGGCTGTGGTATATAAAATTATTCATAATGATAGTAGGAGGCTTGGTAGGT
TTAAGAATAGTTTTTGCTGTACTTTCTATAGTGAATAGAGTTAGGCAGGGATATTCACCATTATCGTTTC
AGACCCACCTCCCAACCCCGAGGGGACCCATGCATTGCATCTCAATTAGTCAGCAACCAGGTGTGGAAAG
TCCCCAGGCTCCCCAGCAGGCAGAAGTATGCAAAGCATGCGTCTCAATTAGTCAGCAACCATAGTCCCGC
CCCTAACTCCGCCCATCCCGCCCCTAACTCCGCCCAGTTCCGCCCATTCTCCGCCCCATGGCTGACTAAT
TTTTTTTATTTATGCAGAGGCCGAGGCCGCCTCGGCCTCTGAGCTATTCCAGAAGTAGTGAGGAGGCTTT
TTTGGAGGCCTAGGCTTTTGCAAAAAGCTTTCTAGAGGTACCACCGGAGCTTACCATGACCGAGTACAAG
CCCACGGTGCGCCTCGCCACCCGCGACGACGTCCCCAGGGCCGTACGCACCCTCGCCGCCGCGTTCGCCG
ACTACCCCGCCACGCGCCACACCGTCGATCCGGACCGCCACATCGAGCGGGTCACCGAGCTGCAAGAACT
CTTCCTCACGCGCGTCGGGCTCGACATCGGCAAGGTGTGGGTCGCGGACGACGGCGCCGCCGTGGCGGTC
TGGACCACGCCGGAGAGCGTCGAAGCGGGGGCGGTGTTCGCCGAGATCGGCCCGCGCATGGCCGAGTTGA
GCGGTTCCCGGCTGGCCGCGCAGCAACAGATGGAAGGCCTCCTGGCGCCGCACCGGCCCAAGGAGCCCGC
GTGGTTCCTGGCCACCGTCGGCGTCTCGCCCGACCACCAGGGCAAGGGTCTGGGCAGCGCCGTCGTGCTC
CCCGGAGTGGAGGCGGCCGAGCGCGCCGGGGTGCCCGCCTTCCTGGAGACCTCCGCGCCCCGCAACCTCC
CCTTCTACGAGCGGCTCGGCTTCACCGTCACCGCCGACGTCGAGGTGCCCGAAGGACCGCGCACCTGGTG
CATGACCCGCAAGCCCGGTGCCAGTTAACGAATTCTAGATCTTGAGACAAATGGCAGTATTCATCCACAA
TTTTAAAAGAAAAGGGGGGATTGGGGGGTACAGTGCAGGGGAAAGAATAGTAGACATAATAGCAACAGAC
ATACAAACTAAAGAATTACAAAAACAAATTACAAAAATTCAAAATTTTCGGGTTTATTACAGGGACAGCA
GAGATCCACTTTGGCGCCGGCTCGAGGCCTGCAGGAGATAGCTGCAGTAACGCCATTTTGCAAGGCATGG
AAAAATACCAAACCAAGAATAGAGAAGTTCAGATCAAGGGCGGGTACATGAAAATAGCTAACGTTGGGCC
AAACAGGATATCTGCGGTGAGCAGTTTCGGCCCCGGCCCGGGGCCAAGAACAGATGGTCACCGCAGTTTC
GGCCCCGGCCCGAGGCCAAGAACAGATGGTCCCCAGATATGGCCCAACCCTCAGCAGTTTCTTAAGACCC
ATCAGATGTTTCCAGGCTCCCCCAAGGACCTGAAATGACCCTGCGCCTTATTTGAATTAACCAATCAGCC
TGCTTCTCGCTTCTGTTCGCGCGCTTCTGCTTCCCGAGCTCTATAAAAGAGCTCACAACCCCTCACTCGG
CGCGCCAGTCCTCCGACAGACTGAGTCGGCCGGTCGAATCAAGCTTGCTAGCATCGATTGATCAACAAGT
TTGTACAAAAAAGTTGGCACCATGTCGATGAGTCCAAAGCACACGACTCCGTTCTCAGTGTCTGACATCT
TGAGTCCCCTGGAGGAAAGCTACAAGAAAGTGGGCATGGAGGGCGGCGGCCTCGGGGCTCCGCTGGCGGC
GTACAGGCAGGGCCAGGCGGCACCGCCAACAGCGGCCATGCAGCAGCACGCCGTGGGGCACCACGGCGCC
GTCACCGCCGCCTACCACATGACGGCGGCGGGGGTGCCCCAGCTCTCGCACTCCGCCGTGGGGGGCTACT
GCAACGGCAACCTGGGCAACATGAGCGAGCTGCCGCCGTACCAGGACACCATGAGGAACAGCGCCTCTGG
CCCCGGATGGTACGGCGCCAACCCAGACCCGCGCTTCCCCGCCATCTCCCGCTTCATGGGCCCGGCGAGC
GGCATGAACATGAGCGGCATGGGCGGCCTGGGCTCGCTGGGGGACGTGAGCAAGAACATGGCCCCGCTGC
CAAGCGCGCCGCGCAGGAAGCGCCGGGTGCTCTTCTCGCAGGCGCAGGTGTACGAGCTGGAGCGACGCTT
CAAGCAACAGAAGTACCTGTCGGCGCCGGAGCGCGAGCACCTGGCCAGCATGATCCACCTGACGCCCACG
CAGGTCAAGATCTGGTTCCAGAACCACCGCTACAAAATGAAGCGCCAGGCCAAGGACAAGGCGGCGCAGC
AGCAACTGCAGCAGGACAGCGGCGGCGGCGGGGGCGGCGGGGGCACCGGGTGCCCGCAGCAGCAACAGGC
TCAGCAGCAGTCGCCGCGACGCGTGGCGGTGCCGGTCCTGGTGAAAGACGGCAAACCGTGCCAGGCGGGT
GCCCCCGCGCCGGGCGCCGCCAGCCTACAAGGCCACGCGCAGCAGCAGGCGCAGCACCAGGCGCAGGCCG
CGCAGGCGGCGGCAGCGGCCATCTCCGTGGGCAGCGGTGGCGCCGGCCTTGGCGCACACCCGGGCCACCA
GCCAGGCAGCGCAGGCCAGTCTCCGGACCTGGCGCACCACGCCGCCAGCCCCGCGGCGCTGCAGGGCCAG
GTATCCAGCCTGTCCCACCTGAACTCCTCGGGCTCGGACTACGGCACCATGTCCTGCTCCACCTTGCTAT
ACGGTCGGACCTGGTTGCCAACTTTCTTGTACAAAGTGGTTACCGGTGGTAAGCCTATCCCTAACCCTCT
CCTCGGTCTCGATTCTACGACGCGTGCTGAAGCTGCTGCAAAGGAAGCTGCAGCTAAGGAGGCTGCAGCT
AAGGCTGGATCCGTCAGTAAAGGGGAAGAATTGTTTACGGGTGTTGTTCCGATACTTGTTGAATTGGATG
GGGATGTGAATGGTCATAAATTTTCCGTTAGTGGTGAAGGGGAAGGTGACGCTACTTATGGTAAATTGAC
ATTGAAATTTATTTGTACTACAGGAAAACTTCCAGTCCCATGGCCGACTTTGGTAACGACTCTTACATAT
GGAGTCCAATGTTTTAGTAGGTATCCAGATCACATGAAACAACATGATTTCTTTAAATCAGCAATGCCTG
AGGGATATGTTCAAGAACGAACAATATTCTTTAAAGATGATGGGAACTATAAGACAAGGGCAGAAGTCAA
ATTTGAAGGTGATACACTCGTTAATCGGATTGAACTGAAAGGGATAGATTTTAAGGAAGATGGGAATATT
CTTGGGCACAAACTTGAATATAATTATAATTCCCATAATGTATACATAATGGCTGACAAGCAGAAGAATG
GAATTAAAGTCAATTTTAAAATAAGGCATAATATAGAAGATGGGAGTGTCCAATTGGCTGATCATTACCA
ACAAAATACACCTATTGGGGATGGTCCTGTCCTCTTGCCTGATAATCATTATCTTTCTACACAATCTGCT
CTCTCAAAGGACCCTAATGAAAAGCGCGACCATATGGTGTTGTTGGAATTTGTCACTGCTGCAGGCATTA
CCATGGGAATGGATGAACTCTATAAATGAACGCGTTAAGTCGACAATCAACCTCTGGATTACAAAATTTG
TGAAAGATTGACTGGTATTCTTAACTATGTTGCTCCTTTTACGCTATGTGGATACGCTGCTTTAATGCCT
TTGTATCATGCTATTGCTTCCCGTATGGCTTTCATTTTCTCCTCCTTGTATAAATCCTGGTTGCTGTCTC
TTTATGAGGAGTTGTGGCCCGTTGTCAGGCAACGTGGCGTGGTGTGCACTGTGTTTGCTGACGCAACCCC
CACTGGTTGGGGCATTGCCACCACCTGTCAGCTCCTTTCCGGGACTTTCGCTTTCCCCCTCCCTATTGCC
ACGGCGGAACTCATCGCCGCCTGCCTTGCCCGCTGCTGGACAGGGGCTCGGCTGTTGGGCACTGACAATT
CCGTGGTGTTGTCGGGGAAATCATCGTCCTTTCCTTGGCTGCTCGCCTGTGTTGCCACCTGGATTCTGCG
CGGGACGTCCTTCTGCTACGTCCCTTCGGCCCTCAATCCAGCGGACCTTCCTTCCCGCGGCCTGCTGCCG
GCTCTGCGGCCTCTTCCGCGTCTTCGCCTTCGCCCTCAGACGAGTCGGATCTCCCTTTGGGCCGCCTCCC
CGCGTCGACTTTAAGACCAATGACTTACAAGGCAGCTGTAGATCTTAGCCACTTTTTAAAAGAAAAGGGG
GGACTGGAAGGGCTAATTCACTCCCAACGAAGACAAGATCTGCTTTTTGCTTGTACTGGGTCTCTCTGGT
TAGACCAGATCTGAGCCTGGGAGCTCTCTGGCTAACTAGGGAACCCACTGCTTAAGCCTCAATAAAGCTT
GCCTTGAGTGCTTCAAGTAGTGTGTGCCCGTCTGTTGTGTGACTCTGGTAACTAGAGATCCCTCAGACCC
TTTTAGTCAGTGTGGAAAATCTCTAGCAGTACGTATAGTAGTTCATGTCATCTTATTATTCAGTATTTAT
AACTTGCAAAGAAATGAATATCAGAGAGTGAGAGGAACTTGTTTATTGCAGCTTATAATGGTTACAAATA
AAGCAATAGCATCACAAATTTCACAAATAAAGCATTTTTTTCACTGCATTCTAGTTGTGGTTTGTCCAAA
CTCATCAATGTATCTTATCATGTCTGGCTCTAGCTATCCCGCCCCTAACTCCGCCCATCCCGCCCCTAAC
TCCGCCCAGTTCCGCCCATTCTCCGCCCCATGGCTGACTAATTTTTTTTATTTATGCAGAGGCCGAGGCC
GCCTCGGCCTCTGAGCTATTCCAGAAGTAGTGAGGAGGCTTTTTTGGAGGCCTAGGGACGTACCCAATTC
GCCCTATAGTGAGTCGTATTACGCGCGCTCACTGGCCGTCGTTTTACAACGTCGTGACTGGGAAAACCCT
GGCGTTACCCAACTTAATCGCCTTGCAGCACATCCCCCTTTCGCCAGCTGGCGTAATAGCGAAGAGGCCC
GCACCGATCGCCCTTCCCAACAGTTGCGCAGCCTGAATGGCGAATGGG
[124 nt withheld, positions 6769-6892]
C
[91 nt withheld, positions 6894-6984]
A
[49 nt withheld, positions 6986-7034]
CCTTTGACGTTGGAGTCCACGTTCTTT
[37 nt withheld, positions 7062-7098]
ACCCTATCTCGGTCTATTCTTTTGATTTATAAGGGATTTTGCCGATTTCGGCCTATTGGTTAAAAAATGA
GCTGATTTAACAAAAATTTAACGCGAATTTTAACAAAATATTAACGCTTACAATTTAGGTGGCACTTTTC
GGGGAAATGTGCGCGGAACCCCTATTTGTTTATTTTTCTAAATACATTCAAATATGTATCCGCTCATGAG
ACAATAACCCTGATAAATGCTTCAATAATATTGAAAAAGGAAGAGTATGAGTATTCAACATTTCCGTGTC
GCCCTTATTCCCTTTTTTGCGGCATTTTGCCTTCCTGTTTTTGCTCACCCAGAAACGCTGGTGAAAGTAA
AAGATGCTGAAGATCAGTTGGGTGCACGAGTGGGTTACATCGAACTGGATCTCAACAGCGGTAAGATCCT
TGAGAGTTTTCGCCCCGAAGAACGTTTTCCAATGATGAGCACTTTTAAAGTTCTGCTATGTGGCGCGGTA
TTATCCCGTATTGACGCCGGGCAAGAGCAACTCGGTCGCCGCATACTCTATTCTCAGAATGACTTGGTTG
AGTACTCACCAGTCACAGAAAAGCATCTTACGGATGGCATGACAGTAAGAGAATTATGCAGTGCTGCCAT
AACCATGAGTGATAACACTGCGGCCAACTTACTTCTGACAACGATCGGAGGACCGAAGGAGCTAACCGCT
TTTTTGCACAACATGGGGGATCATGTAACTCGCCTTGATCGTTGGGAACCGGAGCTGAATGAAGCCATAC
CAAACGACGAGCGTGACACCACGATGCCTGTAGCAATGGCAACAACGTTGCGCAAACTATTAACTGGCGA
ACTACTTACTCTAGCTTCCCGGCAACAATTAATAGACTGGATGGAGGCGGATAAAGTTGCAGGACCACTT
CTGCGCTCGGCCCTTCCGGCTGGCTGGTTTATTGCTGATAAATCTGGAGCCGGTGAGCGTGGGTCTCGCG
GTATCATTGCAGCACTGGGGCCAGATGGTAAGCCCTCCCGTATCGTAGTTATCTACACGACGGGGAGTCA
GGCAACTATGGATGAACGAAATAGACAGATCGCTGAGATAGGTGCCTCACTGATTAAGCATTGGTAACTG
TCAGACCAAGTTTACTCATATATACTTTAGATTGATTTAAAACTTCATTTTTAATTTAAAAGGATCTAGG
TGAAGATCCTTTTTGATAATCTCATGACCAAAATCCCTTAACGTGAGTTTTCGTTCCACTGAGCGTCAGA
CCCCGTAGAAAAGATCAAAGGATCTTCTTGAGATCCTTTTTTTCTGCGCGTAATCTGCTGCTTGCAAACA
AAAAAACCACCGCTACCAGCGGTGGTTTGTTTGCCGGATCAAGAGCTACCAACTCTTTTTCCGAAGGTAA
CTGGCTTCAGCAGAGCGCAGATACCAAATACTGTTCTTCTAGTGTAGCCGTAGTTAGGCCACCACTTCAA
GAACTCTGTAGCACCGCCTACATACCTCGCTCTGCTAATCCTGTTACCAGTGGCTGCTGCCAGTGGCGAT
AAGTCGTGTCTTACCGGGTTGGACTCAAGACGATAGTTACCGGATAAGGCGCAGCGGTCGGGCTGAACGG
GGGGTTCGTGCACACAGCCCAGCTTGGAGCGAACGACCTACACCGAACTGAGATACCTACAGCGTGAGCT
ATGAGAAAGCGCCACGCTTCCCGAAGGGAGAAAGGCGGACAGGTATCCGGTAAGCGGCAGGGTCGGAACA
GGAGAGCGCACGAGGGAGCTTCCAGGGGGAAACGCCTGGTATCTTTATAGTCCTGTCGGGTTTCGCCACC
TCTGACTTGAGCGTCGATTTTTGTGATGCTCGTCAGGGGGGCGGAGCCTATGGAAAAACGCCAGCAACGC
GGCCTTTTTACGGTTCCTGGCCTTTTGCTGGCCTTTTGCTCACATGTTCTTTCCTGCGTTATCCCCTGAT
TCTGTGGATAACCGTATTACCGCCTTTGAGTGAGCTGATACCGCTCGCCGCAGCCGAACGACCGAGCGCA
GCGAGTCAGTGAGCGAGGAAGCGGAAGAGCGCCCAATACGCAAACCGCCTCTCCCCGCGCGTTGGCCGAT
TCATTAATGCAGCTGGCACGACAGGTTTCCCGACTGGAAAGCGGGCAGTGAGCGCAACGCAATTAATGTG
AGTTAGCTCACTCATTAGGCACCCCAGGCTTTACACTTTATGCTTCCGGCTCGTATGTTGTGTGGAATTG
TGAGCGGATAACAATTTCACACAGGAAACAGCTATGACCATGATTACGCCAAGCGCGCAATTAACCCTCA
CTAAAGGGAACAAAAGCTGGAGCTGCAAGCTTAA
Features (pLannotate 1.2.2; 33 found; start..end, strand, type, name):
      1..227     +  promoter       RSV promoter: Rous sarcoma virus enhancer/promoter
    228..408     +  LTR            5' LTR (truncated): truncated 5' long terminal repeat (LTR) from HIV-1
    455..580     +  misc_feature   HIV-1 Ψ: packaging signal of human immunodeficiency virus type 1
    564..927     +  CDS            HIV-1 gag (fragment): gag protein from human immunodeficiency virus 1; gag
   1073..1306    +  misc_feature   RRE: The Rev response element (RRE) of HIV-1 allows for Rev-dependent mRNA export from the nucleus to the cytoplasm.
   1683..1709    +  CDS            Rev (fragment): human immunodeficiency virus 1 (HIV-1) Rev protein; rev; enhances nuclear export of unspliced and incompletely spliced viral mRNAs
   1716..1739    +  promoter       SV40 promoter (fragment): SV40 early promoter
   1740..1811    +  promoter       SV40 promoter (fragment): SV40 enhancer and early promoter
   1835..1970    +  rep_origin     SV40 ori: SV40 origin of replication
   2016..2612    +  CDS            PuroR (fragment): puromycin N-acetyltransferase; pac from Streptomyces; confers resistance to puromycin
   2661..2778    +  misc_feature   cPPT/CTS: central polypurine tract and central termination sequence of HIV-1
   2847..3248    +  promoter       SFFV promoter: spleen focus-forming virus long terminal repeat (LTR) promoter
   3286..3303    +  protein_bind   attB1 (fragment): mutant version of attB; core recombination site for the Gateway® BP reaction BP Clonase™
   3312..4424    +  CDS            NKX2-1: NKX21_HUMAN - Also known as NKX2A, TITF1, TTF1. Experimental evidence at protein level: Swiss-Prot protein existence level 1. Transcription factor that binds and activates the promoter of thyroid specific genes such as thyroglobulin, thyroperoxidase, and thyrotropin receptor. Crucial in the maintenance of the thyroid differentiation phenotype. May play a role in lung development and surfactant homeostasis. Forms a regulatory loop with GRHL2 that coordinates lung epithelial cell morphogenesis and differentiation. Activates the transcription of GNRHR and plays a role in enhancing the circadian o
   4432..4449    -  protein_bind   attB2 (fragment): mutant version of attB; core recombination site for the Gateway® BP reaction BP Clonase™
   4458..4499    +  CDS            V5 tag: epitope tag from simian virus 5
   4563..5276    +  CDS            EGFP: EGFP is a basic (constitutively fluorescent) green fluorescent protein published in 1996, derived from Aequorea victoria. It is reported to be a rapidly-maturing weak dimer with moderate acid sensitivity.
   5295..5883    +  misc_feature   WPRE: woodchuck hepatitis virus posttranscriptional regulatory element
   5934..5953    +  misc_feature   cPPT/CTS (fragment): central polypurine tract and central termination sequence of HIV-1
   5955..6188    +  LTR            3' LTR (ΔU3): self-inactivating 3' long terminal repeat (LTR) from HIV-1
   6266..6387    +  polyA_signal   SV40 poly(A) signal: SV40 polyadenylation signal
   6427..6562    +  rep_origin     SV40 ori: SV40 origin of replication
   6583..6601    -  promoter       T7 promoter: promoter for bacteriophage T7 RNA polymerase
   6609..6764    +  CDS            lacZα (fragment): LacZα fragment of β-galactosidase; lacZ fragment
   6769..7197    +  rep_origin     f1 ori (sequence partly withheld): f1 bacteriophage origin of replication; arrow indicates direction of (+) strand synthesis
   7250..7354    +  promoter       AmpR promoter: bla
   7355..8215    +  CDS            AmpR: β-lactamase; bla; confers resistance to ampicillin, carbenicillin, and related antibiotics
   8386..8974    +  rep_origin     ori: high-copy-number ColE1/pMB1/pBR322/pUC origin of replication
   9157..9249    +  CDS            lacI (fragment): lac repressor; lacI; The lac repressor binds to the lac operator to inhibit transcription in E. coli. This inhibition can be relieved by adding lactose or isopropyl-β-D-thiogalactopyranoside (IPTG).
   9262..9283    +  protein_bind   CAP binding site: CAP binding activates transcription in the presence of cAMP. E. coli catabolite activator protein
   9298..9328    +  promoter       lac promoter: promoter for the E. coli lac operon
   9336..9352    +  protein_bind   lac operator: The lac repressor binds to the lac operator to inhibit transcription in E. coli. This inhibition can be relieved by adding lactose or isopropyl-β-D-thiogalactopyranoside (IPTG). lac repressor encoded by lacI
   9397..9415    +  promoter       T3 promoter: promoter for bacteriophage T3 RNA polymerase
