[The description below was written by a language model from this plasmid's Addgene catalogue record and pLannotate feature annotations shown in this document.]
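Description:
pLX-SFFV_NKX2-1_Short_V5-GFP is a lentiviral mammalian expression plasmid built on the pLX307 backbone for overexpressing human NKX2-1 as a GFP fusion protein. It is propagated in E. coli through a high-copy ColE1/pUC-type origin with ampicillin selection (AmpR under its own bla promoter). It also carries an f1 origin and leftover cloning-vector elements, including lac promoter/operator, a lacZα fragment, and T3 and T7 promoters. The viral portion has a third-generation, self-inactivating layout. An RSV promoter drives a truncated HIV-1 5' LTR, followed by the Ψ packaging signal with a gag fragment, the RRE for Rev-dependent export of the genomic RNA, a cPPT/CTS, a WPRE, and a ΔU3 3' LTR. An SV40 polyadenylation signal lies downstream of the 3' LTR.

Two expression units sit between the LTRs. An SV40 early promoter/origin region drives puromycin N-acetyltransferase, allowing selection of transduced cells. Downstream, the spleen focus-forming virus (SFFV) LTR promoter drives the 1,113 bp NKX2-1 open reading frame. The ORF is flanked by attB1 and attB2 remnants of Gateway cloning and is fused at its C terminus to a V5 epitope, a linker and EGFP. The WPRE follows the fusion and enhances transcript expression. According to the depositor, the plasmid was made by placing the SFFV promoter from a related NKX2-1 vector into an EF1a-driven version of the same fusion construct.

The sequenced record is 9,442 nt, shorter than the listed backbone size of 10,065 bp without insert, a discrepancy the record does not explain. The construct allows stable expression of fluorescently and epitope-tagged NKX2-1, and the associated study concerns NKX2-1 dosage in lung adenocarcinoma.
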