Addgene plasmid #221500: pLX-SFFV_NKX2-1_Short_V5-GFP
Purpose: NKX2-1-GFP fusion protein lentiviral overexpression using an SFFV promoter
Depositing lab: Matthew Meyerson. Depositing organization: Broad Institute. Publication: Dosage amplification dictates oncogenic regulation by the NKX2-1 lineage factor in lung adenocarcinoma. Pulice JL, Meyerson M. bioRxiv [Preprint]. 2023 Oct 27:2023.10.26.563996. doi: 10.1101/2023.10.26.563996. PubMed 37994369.
Backbone
  Vector backbone: pLX307
  Backbone size w/o insert (bp): 10065
  Vector type: Mammalian Expression, Lentiviral
  Selectable markers: Puromycin
Growth in bacteria
  Bacterial resistance: Ampicillin, 100 μg/mL
  Growth temperature: 37°C
  Growth strain: NEB Stable
  Copy number: High Copy
Gene/Insert
  Gene/Insert name: NKX2-1
  Species: H. sapiens (human)
  Insert size (bp): 1113
  Entrez Gene: NKX2-1 (a.k.a. BCH, BHC, NK-2, NKX2.1, NKX2A, NMTC1, T/EBP, TEBP, TITF1, TTF-1, TTF1)
  Promoter: SFFV
  Tag / fusion protein: V5-linker-GFP (C terminal on insert)
  Cloning method: Gibson Cloning
  Sequencing primers: 3′ WPRE-Rv
Terms and licenses: Academic/Nonprofit Terms; Industry Terms: Not Available to Industry
Depositor comments: Promoter from pLX-SFFV_NKX2-1 was rearranged with pLX-EF1a_NKX2-1_Short_V5-GFP to form fusion expression construct. 5' cloning site: EcoRI-HF (not destroyed), 3' cloning site: BmtI-HF (not destroyed).
How to cite: pLX-SFFV_NKX2-1_Short_V5-GFP was a gift from Matthew Meyerson (Addgene plasmid # 221500 ; http://n2t.net/addgene:221500 ; RRID:Addgene_221500)
